>Addgene plasmid #208686 | pAAV-hsyn-NE2m | addgene full sequence | sequence record 412172 | Addgene NGS Result
TTTTGCTCACATGTCCTGCAGGCAGCTGCGCGCTCGCTCGCTCACTGAGGCCGCCCGGGCGTCGGGCGAC
CTTTGGTCGCCCGGCCTCAGTGAGCGAGCGAGCGCGCAGAGAGGGAGTGGCCAACTCCATCACTAGGGGT
TCCTGCGGCCGCACGCGTATGAGGCGGGGTGGGGGTGCCTACCTGACGACCGACCCCGACCCACTGGACA
AGCACCCAACCCCCATTCCCCAAATTGCGCATCCCCTATCAGAGAGGGGGAGGGGAAACAGGATGCGGCG
AGGCGCGTGCGCACTGCCAGCTTCAGCACCGCGGACAGTGCCTTCGCCCCCGCCTGGCGGCGCGCGCCAC
CGCCGCCTCAGCACTGAAGGCGCGCTGACGTCACTCGCCGGTCCCCCGCAAACTCCCCTTCCCGGCCACC
TTGGTCGCGTCCGCGCCGCCGCCGGCCCAGCCGGACCGCACCACGCGAGGCGCGAGATAGGGGGGCACGG
GCGCGACCATCTGCGCTGCGGCGCCGGCGACTCAGCGCTGCCTCAGTCTGCGGTGGGCAGCGGAGGAGTC
GTGTCGTGCCTGAGAGCGCAGTCGAGAAACCGGTGCCACCATGGAGACAGACACACTCCTGCTATGGGTA
CTGCTGCTCTGGGTTCCAGGTTCCACTGGTGACACAAGTTTGTACAAAAAAGTTGGCACCACCGGTGGCT
CCCTGCAGCCGGACGCGGGCAACGCGAGCTGGAACGGGACCGAGGCGCCGGGGGGCGGCGCCCGGGCCAC
CCCTTACTCCCTGCAGGTGACGCTGACGCTGGTGTGCCTGGCCGGCCTGCTCATGCTGCTCACCGTGTTC
GGCAACGTGCTCGTCATCATCGCCGTGTTCACGAGCCGCGCGCTCAAGGCGCCCCAAAACCTCTTCCTGG
TGTCTCTGGCCTCGGCCGACATCCTGGTGGCCACGCTCGTCATCCCTTTCTCGCTGGCCAACGAGGTCAT
GGGCTACTGGTACTTCGGCAAGGCTTGGTGCGAGATCTACCTGGCGCTCGACGTGCTCTTCTGCACGTCG
TCCATCGTGCACCTGTGCGCCATCAGCCTGGACCGCTACTGGTCCATCACACAGGCCAAAGAGTACAACC
TGAAGCGCACGCCGCGCCGCATCAAGGCCATCATCATCACCGTGTGGGTCATCTCGGCCGTCATCTCCTT
CCCGCCGCTCATCTCCATCGAGAAGAAGGGCGGCGGCGGCGGCCCGCAGCCGGCCGAGCCGCGCTGCGAG
ATCAACGACCAGAAGTGGTACGTCATCTCGTCGTGCATCGGCTCCTTCTTCGCTCCCTGCCTCATCATGA
TCCTGGTCTACGTGCGCATCTACCAGATCGCCAAGCGTCGCACCCGCGTGCCACCCAGCCGCCGGGGTCC
GGACGCCGTCGCCGCGCCGCCGGGGGGCACCGAGCGCAGGCCCAACGGTCTGGGCCCCGAGCGCAGCGCG
GGCCCGGGGGGCGCAGAGGCCGAACCGCTGCCCACCCAGCTCAACGGCGCCCCTGGCGAGCCCGCGCCGG
CCGGGCCGCGCGACACCGACGCGCTGGACCTGGAGGAGGGAGGAAACGTCTATATCAAGGCCGACAAGCA
GAAGAACGGCATCAAGGCGAACTTCCACATCCGCCACAACATCGAGGACGGCGGCGTGCAGCTCGCCTAC
CACTACCAGCAGAACACCCCCATCGGCGACGGCCCCGTGCTGCTGCCCGACAACCACTACCTGAGCGTGC
AGTCCAAACTTTCGAAAGACCCCAACGAGAAGCGCGATCACATGGTCCTGCTGGAGTTCGTGACCGCCGC
CGGGATCACTCTCGGCATGGACGAGCTGTACAAGGGCGGTACCGGAGGGAGCATGGTGAGAAAGGGCGAG
GAGCTGTTCACCGGGGTGGTGCCCATCCTGGTCGAGCTGGACGGCGACGTAAACGGCCACAAGTTCAGCG
TGTCCGGCGAGGGTGAGGGCGATGCCACCGAGGGCAAGCTGACCCTGAAGTTCATCTGCACCACCGGCAA
GCTGCCCGTGCCCTGGCCCACCCTCGTGACCACCCTGACCTACGGCGTGCAGTGCTTCAGCCGCTACCCC
GACCACATGAAGCAGCACGACTTCTTCAAGTCCGCCATGCCCGAAGGCTACATCCAGGAGCGCACCATCT
TCTTCAAGGACGACGGCAACTACAAGACCCGCGCCGAGGTGAAGTTCGAGGGCGACACCCTGGTGAACCG
CATCGAGCTGAAGGGCATCGACTTCAAGGAGGACGGCAACATCCTGGGGCACAAGCTGGAGTACAACACC
GGAGCAGCAGCACGCTGGCGCGGGCGGCAGAACCGCGAGAAGCGCTTCTTCTTCGTGCTGGCCGTGGTCA
TCGGAGTGTTCGTGGTGTGCTGGTTCCCCTTCTTCTTCACCTACACGCTCACGGCCGTCGGGTGCTCCGT
GCCACGCACGCTCTTCAAATTCTTCTTCTGGTTCGGCTACTGCAACAGCTCGTTGAACCCGGTCATCTAC
ACCATCTTCAACCACGATTTCCGCCGCGCCTTCAAGAAGATCCTCTGTCGGGGGGACAGGAAGCGGATCG
TGTTGTGAGAATTCGATATCAAGCTTATCGATAATCAACCTCTGGATTACAAAATTTGTGAAAGATTGAC
TGGTATTCTTAACTATGTTGCTCCTTTTACGCTATGTGGATACGCTGCTTTAATGCCTTTGTATCATGCT
ATTGCTTCCCGTATGGCTTTCATTTTCTCCTCCTTGTATAAATCCTGGTTGCTGTCTCTTTATGAGGAGT
TGTGGCCCGTTGTCAGGCAACGTGGCGTGGTGTGCACTGTGTTTGCTGACGCAACCCCCACTGGTTGGGG
CATTGCCACCACCTGTCAGCTCCTTTCCGGGACTTTCGCTTTCCCCCTCCCTATTGCCACGGCGGAACTC
ATCGCCGCCTGCCTTGCCCGCTGCTGGACAGGGGCTCGGCTGTTGGGCACTGACAATTCCGTGGTGTTGT
CGGGGAAATCATCGTCCTTTCCTTGGCTGCTCGCCTATGTTGCCACCTGGATTCTGCGCGGGACGTCCTT
CTGCTACGTCCCTTCGGCCCTCAATCCAGCGGACCTTCCTTCCCGCGGCCTGCTGCCGGCTCTGCGGCCT
CTTCCGCGTCTTCGCCTTCGCCCTCAGACGAGTCGGATCTCCCTTTGGGCCGCCTCCCCGCATCGATACC
GAGCGCTGCTCGAGAGATCTACGGGTGGCATCCCTGTGACCCCTCCCCAGTGCCTCTCCTGGCCCTGGAA
GTTGCCACTCCAGTGCCCACCAGCCTTGTCCTAATAAAATTAAGTTGCATCATTTTGTCTGACTAGGTGT
CCTTCTATAATATTATGGGGTGGAGGGGGGTGGTATGGAGCAAGGGGCAAGTTGGGAAGACAACCTGTAG
GGCCTGCGGGGTCTATTGGGAACCAAGCTGGAGTGCAGTGGCACAATCTTGGCTCACTGCAATCTCCGCC
TCCTGGGTTCAAGCGATTCTCCTGCCTCAGCCTCCCGAGTTGTTGGGATTCCAGGCATGCATGACCAGGC
TCAGCTAATTTTTGTTTTTTTGGTAGAGACGGGGTTTCACCATATTGGCCAGGCTGGTCTCCAACTCCTA
ATCTCAGGTGATCTACCCACCTTGGCCTCCCAAATTGCTGGGATTACAGGCGTGAACCACTGCTCCCTTC
CCTGTCCTTCTGATTTTGTAGGTAACCACGTGCGGACCGAGCGGCCGCAGGAACCCCTAGTGATGGAGTT
GGCCACTCCCTCTCTGCGCGCTCGCTCGCTCACTGAGGCCGGGCGACCAAAGGTCGCCCGACGCCCGGGC
TTTGCCCGGGCGGCCTCAGTGAGCGAGCGAGCGCGCAGCTGCCTGCAGGGGCGCCTGATGCGGTATTTTC
TCCTTACGCATCTGTGCGGTATTTCACACCGCATA
[95 nt withheld, positions 3956-4050]
T
[46 nt withheld, positions 4052-4097]
C
[141 nt withheld, positions 4099-4239]
CCTTTGACGTTGGAGTCCACGTTCTTT
[37 nt withheld, positions 4267-4303]
ACTCTATCTCGGGCTATTCTTTTGATTTATAAGGGATTTTGCCGATTTCGGTCTATTGGTTAAAAAATGA
GCTGATTTAACAAAAATTTAACGCGAATTTTAACAAAATATTAACGTTTACAATTTTATGGTGCACTCTC
AGTACAATCTGCTCTGATGCCGCATAGTTAAGCCAGCCCCGACACCCGCCAACACCCGCTGACGCGCCCT
GACGGGCTTGTCTGCTCCCGGCATCCGCTTACAGACAAGCTGTGACCGTCTCCGGGAGCTGCATGTGTCA
GAGGTTTTCACCGTCATCACCGAAACGCGCGAGACGAAAGGGCCTCGTGATACGCCTATTTTTATAGGTT
AATGTCATGATAATAATGGTTTCTTAGACGTCAGGTGGCACTTTTCGGGGAAATGTGCGCGGAACCCCTA
TTTGTTTATTTTTCTAAATACATTCAAATATGTATCCGCTCATGAGACAATAACCCTGATAAATGCTTCA
ATAATATTGAAAAAGGAAGAGTATGAGTATTCAACATTTCCGTGTCGCCCTTATTCCCTTTTTTGCGGCA
TTTTGCCTTCCTGTTTTTGCTCACCCAGAAACGCTGGTGAAAGTAAAAGATGCTGAAGATCAGTTGGGTG
CACGAGTGGGTTACATCGAACTGGATCTCAACAGCGGTAAGATCCTTGAGAGTTTTCGCCCCGAAGAACG
TTTTCCAATGATGAGCACTTTTAAAGTTCTGCTATGTGGCGCGGTATTATCCCGTATTGACGCCGGGCAA
GAGCAACTCGGTCGCCGCATACACTATTCTCAGAATGACTTGGTTGAGTACTCACCAGTCACAGAAAAGC
ATCTTACGGATGGCATGACAGTAAGAGAATTATGCAGTGCTGCCATAACCATGAGTGATAACACTGCGGC
CAACTTACTTCTGACAACGATCGGAGGACCGAAGGAGCTAACCGCTTTTTTGCACAACATGGGGGATCAT
GTAACTCGCCTTGATCGTTGGGAACCGGAGCTGAATGAAGCCATACCAAACGACGAGCGTGACACCACGA
TGCCTGTAGCAATGGCAACAACGTTGCGCAAACTATTAACTGGCGAACTACTTACTCTAGCTTCCCGGCA
ACAATTAATAGACTGGATGGAGGCGGATAAAGTTGCAGGACCACTTCTGCGCTCGGCCCTTCCGGCTGGC
TGGTTTATTGCTGATAAATCTGGAGCCGGTGAGCGTGGGTCTCGCGGTATCATTGCAGCACTGGGGCCAG
ATGGTAAGCCCTCCCGTATCGTAGTTATCTACACGACGGGGAGTCAGGCAACTATGGATGAACGAAATAG
ACAGATCGCTGAGATAGGTGCCTCACTGATTAAGCATTGGTAACTGTCAGACCAAGTTTACTCATATATA
CTTTAGATTGATTTAAAACTTCATTTTTAATTTAAAAGGATCTAGGTGAAGATCCTTTTTGATAATCTCA
TGACCAAAATCCCTTAACGTGAGTTTTCGTTCCACTGAGCGTCAGACCCCGTAGAAAAGATCAAAGGATC
TTCTTGAGATCCTTTTTTTCTGCGCGTAATCTGCTGCTTGCAAACAAAAAAACCACCGCTACCAGCGGTG
GTTTGTTTGCCGGATCAAGAGCTACCAACTCTTTTTCCGAAGGTAACTGGCTTCAGCAGAGCGCAGATAC
CAAATACTGTTCTTCTAGTGTAGCCGTAGTTAGGCCACCACTTCAAGAACTCTGTAGCACCGCCTACATA
CCTCGCTCTGCTAATCCTGTTACCAGTGGCTGCTGCCAGTGGCGATAAGTCGTGTCTTACCGGGTTGGAC
TCAAGACGATAGTTACCGGATAAGGCGCAGCGGTCGGGCTGAACGGGGGGTTCGTGCACACAGCCCAGCT
TGGAGCGAACGACCTACACCGAACTGAGATACCTACAGCGTGAGCTATGAGAAAGCGCCACGCTTCCCGA
AGGGAGAAAGGCGGACAGGTATCCGGTAAGCGGCAGGGTCGGAACAGGAGAGCGCACGAGGGAGCTTCCA
GGGGGAAACGCCTGGTATCTTTATAGTCCTGTCGGGTTTCGCCACCTCTGACTTGAGCGTCGATTTTTGT
GATGCTCGTCAGGGGGGCGGAGCCTATGGAAAAACGCCAGCAACGCGGCCTTTTTACGGTTCCTGGCCTT
TTGCTGGCC
Features (pLannotate 1.2.2; 19 found; start..end, strand, type, name):
     26..53      +  repeat_region  AAV2 ITR (fragment): inverted terminal repeat of adeno-associated virus serotype 2 inverted
     82..109     +  repeat_region  AAV2 ITR (fragment): inverted terminal repeat of adeno-associated virus serotype 2 inverted
    159..581     +  promoter       hSyn promoter (fragment): human synapsin I promoter; confers neuron-specific expression (Kügler et al., 2003)
    601..663     +  sig_peptide    Igκ leader: leader sequence from mouse immunoglobulin κ light chain
    665..682     +  protein_bind   attB1 (fragment): mutant version of attB; core recombination site for the Gateway® BP reaction BP Clonase™
    814..1458    +  CDS            DRD4 (fragment): DRD4_HUMAN - Experimental evidence at protein level: Swiss-Prot protein existence level 1. Dopamine receptor responsible for neuronal signaling in the mesolimbic system of the brain, an area of the brain that regulates emotion and complex behavior. Activated by dopamine, but also by epinephrine and norepinephrine, and by numerous synthetic agonists and drugs (PubMed:9003072, PubMed:16423344, PubMed:27659709, PubMed:29051383). Agonist binding triggers signaling via G proteins that inhibit adenylyl cyclase (PubMed:7512953, PubMed:7643093, PubMed:16423344, PubMed:27659709, PubMed:29051383). Modul
   1585..2307    +  CDS            cEGFP: cEGFP is a basic (constitutively fluorescent) green fluorescent protein published in 2008, derived from Aequorea victoria.
   2329..2565    +  CDS            DRD3 (fragment): DRD3_HUMAN - Experimental evidence at protein level: Swiss-Prot protein existence level 1. Dopamine receptor whose activity is mediated by G proteins which inhibit adenylyl cyclase. Promotes cell proliferation. From Homo sapiens (Human).
   2599..2623    +  misc_feature   MCS (fragment): pBluescript multiple cloning site
   2623..3211    +  misc_feature   WPRE: woodchuck hepatitis virus posttranscriptional regulatory element
   3243..3719    +  polyA_signal   hGH poly(A) signal: human growth hormone polyadenylation signal
   3759..3899    +  repeat_region  AAV2 ITR: inverted terminal repeat of adeno-associated virus serotype 2 inverted
   3904..3955    -  misc_feature   bom (fragment): basis of mobility region from pBR322
   3974..4429    +  rep_origin     f1 ori (sequence partly withheld): f1 bacteriophage origin of replication; arrow indicates direction of (+) strand synthesis
   4430..4479    -  misc_feature   bom (fragment): basis of mobility region from pBR322
   4581..4616    -  CDS            rop (fragment): Rop protein, which maintains plasmids at low copy number; rop
   4711..4815    +  promoter       AmpR promoter: bla
   4816..5676    +  CDS            AmpR: β-lactamase; bla; confers resistance to ampicillin, carbenicillin, and related antibiotics
   5847..6435    +  rep_origin     ori: high-copy-number ColE1/pMB1/pBR322/pUC origin of replication
