[The description below was written by a language model from this plasmid's Addgene catalogue record and pLannotate feature annotations shown in this document.]
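Description:
pAAV-hsyn-NE2m is an adeno-associated virus transfer plasmid built on a pAAV backbone for neuronal expression of GRAB_NE2m, a genetically encoded green fluorescent sensor for norepinephrine. It is maintained in bacteria through a high-copy ColE1/pUC-type origin and selected with ampicillin via the β-lactamase gene. An f1 phage origin is also present. The expression cassette lies between AAV2 inverted terminal repeats, which direct replication and packaging of the intervening DNA into recombinant AAV particles. The annotation detects the downstream ITR in full but only short fragments of the upstream one, which may reflect the difficulty of sequencing or annotating these structured repeats.

Within the ITRs, the human synapsin I promoter restricts expression to neurons. It drives an open reading frame of about 2 kb that begins with an Igκ leader peptide, which helps route the receptor-based sensor into the secretory pathway and on to the plasma membrane. The sensor follows the GPCR-activation-based design: a fluorescent protein module, annotated here as a cEGFP-type GFP derivative, is inserted between two segments of a human G-protein-coupled receptor, so that ligand-induced conformational change alters fluorescence. The automated annotation labels the flanking receptor segments as fragments of dopamine receptors DRD4 and DRD3. These are probably homology matches among related aminergic receptors rather than the actual scaffold, and the record does not name the parent receptor. A WPRE downstream of the coding sequence boosts transcript stability and expression, and the human growth hormone polyadenylation signal terminates the transcript. The construct is used to produce AAV for imaging norepinephrine release in neurons, including in vivo.
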