Addgene plasmid #208686: pAAV-hsyn-NE2m
Purpose: Expresses the genetically-encoded fluorescent norepinephrine (NE) sensor GRAB_NE2m in neurons
Depositing lab: Yulong Li. Depositing organization: Peking University. Publication: Monitoring norepinephrine release in vivo using next-generation GRAB(NE) sensors. Feng J, Dong H, Lischinsky JE, Zhou J, Deng F, Zhuang C, Miao X, Wang H, Li G, Cai R, Xie H, Cui G, Lin D, Li Y. Neuron. 2024 Jun 19;112(12):1930-1942.e6. doi: 10.1016/j.neuron.2024.03.001. Epub 2024 Mar 27. PubMed 38547869.
Backbone
  Vector backbone: pAAV
  Backbone size w/o insert (bp): 4495
  Vector type: AAV
Growth in bacteria
  Bacterial resistance: Ampicillin, 100 μg/mL
  Growth temperature: 37°C
  Growth strain: NEB Stable
  Copy number: High Copy
Gene/Insert
  Gene/Insert name: GPCR activation based norepinephrine (NE) sensor GRAB_NE2m (alt names: GRAB_NE2m; NE2m)
  Species: H. sapiens (human)
  Insert size (bp): 1998
  Promoter: hSyn
  Cloning method: Gibson Cloning
  Sequencing primers: 5′ ACGGGCGCGACCATCTGCGC; 3′ CATTAAAGCAGCGTATCC
Terms and licenses: Academic/Nonprofit Terms; Industry Terms: Not Available to Industry
Depositor comments: Please visit https://www.biorxiv.org/content/10.1101/2023.06.22.546075v1 for bioRxiv preprint.
How to cite: pAAV-hsyn-NE2m was a gift from Yulong Li (Addgene plasmid # 208686 ; http://n2t.net/addgene:208686 ; RRID:Addgene_208686)
