>Addgene plasmid #208686 | pAAV-hsyn-NE2m | depositor partial sequence | sequence record 406542 | GRAB_NE2m
ATGGAGACAGACACACTCCTGCTATGGGTACTGCTGCTCTGGGTTCCAGGTTCCACTGGTGACACAAGTT
TGTACAAAAAAGTTGGCACCACCGGTGGCTCCCTGCAGCCGGACGCGGGCAACGCGAGCTGGAACGGGAC
CGAGGCGCCGGGGGGCGGCGCCCGGGCCACCCCTTACTCCCTGCAGGTGACGCTGACGCTGGTGTGCCTG
GCCGGCCTGCTCATGCTGCTCACCGTGTTCGGCAACGTGCTCGTCATCATCGCCGTGTTCACGAGCCGCG
CGCTCAAGGCGCCCCAAAACCTCTTCCTGGTGTCTCTGGCCTCGGCCGACATCCTGGTGGCCACGCTCGT
CATCCCTTTCTCGCTGGCCAACGAGGTCATGGGCTACTGGTACTTCGGCAAGGCTTGGTGCGAGATCTAC
CTGGCGCTCGACGTGCTCTTCTGCACGTCGTCCATCGTGCACCTGTGCGCCATCAGCCTGGACCGCTACT
GGTCCATCACACAGGCCAAAGAGTACAACCTGAAGCGCACGCCGCGCCGCATCAAGGCCATCATCATCAC
CGTGTGGGTCATCTCGGCCGTCATCTCCTTCCCGCCGCTCATCTCCATCGAGAAGAAGGGCGGCGGCGGC
GGCCCGCAGCCGGCCGAGCCGCGCTGCGAGATCAACGACCAGAAGTGGTACGTCATCTCGTCGTGCATCG
GCTCCTTCTTCGCTCCCTGCCTCATCATGATCCTGGTCTACGTGCGCATCTACCAGATCGCCAAGCGTCG
CACCCGCGTGCCACCCAGCCGCCGGGGTCCGGACGCCGTCGCCGCGCCGCCGGGGGGCACCGAGCGCAGG
CCCAACGGTCTGGGCCCCGAGCGCAGCGCGGGCCCGGGGGGCGCAGAGGCCGAACCGCTGCCCACCCAGC
TCAACGGCGCCCCTGGCGAGCCCGCGCCGGCCGGGCCGCGCGACACCGACGCGCTGGACCTGGAGGAGGG
AGGAAACGTCTATATCAAGGCCGACAAGCAGAAGAACGGCATCAAGGCGAACTTCCACATCCGCCACAAC
ATCGAGGACGGCGGCGTGCAGCTCGCCTACCACTACCAGCAGAACACCCCCATCGGCGACGGCCCCGTGC
TGCTGCCCGACAACCACTACCTGAGCGTGCAGTCCAAACTTTCGAAAGACCCCAACGAGAAGCGCGATCA
CATGGTCCTGCTGGAGTTCGTGACCGCCGCCGGGATCACTCTCGGCATGGACGAGCTGTACAAGGGCGGT
ACCGGAGGGAGCATGGTGAGAAAGGGCGAGGAGCTGTTCACCGGGGTGGTGCCCATCCTGGTCGAGCTGG
ACGGCGACGTAAACGGCCACAAGTTCAGCGTGTCCGGCGAGGGTGAGGGCGATGCCACCGAGGGCAAGCT
GACCCTGAAGTTCATCTGCACCACCGGCAAGCTGCCCGTGCCCTGGCCCACCCTCGTGACCACCCTGACC
TACGGCGTGCAGTGCTTCAGCCGCTACCCCGACCACATGAAGCAGCACGACTTCTTCAAGTCCGCCATGC
CCGAAGGCTACATCCAGGAGCGCACCATCTTCTTCAAGGACGACGGCAACTACAAGACCCGCGCCGAGGT
GAAGTTCGAGGGCGACACCCTGGTGAACCGCATCGAGCTGAAGGGCATCGACTTCAAGGAGGACGGCAAC
ATCCTGGGGCACAAGCTGGAGTACAACACCGGAGCAGCAGCACGCTGGCGCGGGCGGCAGAACCGCGAGA
AGCGCTTCTTCTTCGTGCTGGCCGTGGTCATCGGAGTGTTCGTGGTGTGCTGGTTCCCCTTCTTCTTCAC
CTACACGCTCACGGCCGTCGGGTGCTCCGTGCCACGCACGCTCTTCAAATTCTTCTTCTGGTTCGGCTAC
TGCAACAGCTCGTTGAACCCGGTCATCTACACCATCTTCAACCACGATTTCCGCCGCGCCTTCAAGAAGA
TCCTCTGTCGGGGGGACAGGAAGCGGATCGTGTTGTGA
